>Addgene plasmid #21260 | Krox20 promoter pGL3-TATA | addgene full sequence | sequence record 133319 | Addgene NGS Result
CGCCGGGAAGGGCGCCCGCTCTGAGCAGCAGCTGGAGGGGAGGGGGCGGGGAGAGCGCGGGCAGAGGGAG
GGGGCGCCTCCGGCCGAGGATCTTTCTCCCCGAAGCTCCCGCAGCCCTTCTGCTCCATTCTCTACCCTAA
CCCCTACCCTCAAGTTACCTAAAAATACTTAAACAAACAAACAGCCCAGACCTGTTCCGTTTTCACTCCT
GTATAAATAGCACAGACTTTCCAAAAAAGCAGGACCGCATTTACTCTTATCACCAGACACTACTTTCCAC
CGTGTAATTCAGAAAAAGGCAGTCAGCTTCCGTGAGTGCGGGTAATTTTTTTCTCTCTCTCTTTTTTTCT
CTGTCTCTCTCTCTCTTTTTTTCTTTTGCTTGCGGTTTTGAGCTGCCAAGAAAGTGAAGGAGGGGTTTGA
CTGTAGTGTCTCGGCAGCGCTCGGTTTTCTTTCCGAAGTTTAATTTTCCGGAATGGCTCCCAAACAAGGG
CCGGGGAGGCGGAGCCGCCACTACCGGATCTTCTCCTTTTTTGGAAAGTCTCGGAGAACCGGAATTCCTC
CCCGCCCCAAGAGACAGAGCTACCAGCGCGGCCGCCGTGGGTGAACTCACGGCGGCCGCGCTAGGGTCGG
TGCTCGCGCCTTCTTCCCGCTGAACTCTGCAGTCCGGAGTCCCCGCTGCAGGCAGGGGCCGAGAGCCCCA
GACCCGGGTGGTTGTCCACCGGCTGCAAATCGTTCCTGGCGAGCTCAGCGGAGCCCGCGCAGCCAAGCCC
GTATGCAAATTGGCCATGTGACGGCAAAAGCTGCCAGGCCCAGCCCTGTTCCTCAGTCCATATATGGGCA
GCGACGTCACGGGTATTGAAGACCTGCCCATAAATACTCCGAGCCTAACACTTTCCGTCTGAGAGAGCAG
CGATTGATTAATAGCTGGGCGAGGGGACACACTGACTGTTATAATAACACTACACCAGCGACTCCTGGCT
CCCCAACAGCCGGATCACAGGCAGGAGAGAGTCAGTGACGGATAGACTTTTTTTTTCTTTAAGAAGCCAA
CAACTTGGTTGCTAGTTTTATTTCTGTTAATTTTTTTCTTTTTTTTGGTGTGTGTGGATGTGTTGTGGTG
GTCTTTTCTAAGTGTGGAGGGCAAAAGGAGATACCATCCTAGGCTCAGTTCAACCCCTCTCCAAAAAAAA
CGGCTTCTCTGGCGCTCCAGGTAGCGAGGGAGTTGGGTCTCCAGGTTGTGCGAGGAGCAAATGATGACCG
CCAAGGCCGTAGACAAAATCCCAGTAACTCTCAGTGGTTTTATGCACCAGCTGAGATCCACTAGCCCGGG
CTCGAGATCTGCGATCTAAGTAAGCTTCTCGAGCGGGTCTCCGTGACGACTATAAAAGCCCAGGGGCAAG
CGGTCCGGAAGCTTGGCATTCCGGTACTGTTGGTAAAGCCACCATGGAAGACGCCAAAAACATAAAGAAA
GGCCCGGCGCCATTCTATCCGCTGGAAGATGGAACCGCTGGAGAGCAACTGCATAAGGCTATGAAGAGAT
ACGCCCTGGTTCCTGGAACAATTGCTTTTACAGATGCACATATCGAGGTGGACATCACTTACGCTGAGTA
CTTCGAAATGTCCGTTCGGTTGGCAGAAGCTATGAAACGATATGGGCTGAATACAAATCACAGAATCGTC
GTATGCAGTGAAAACTCTCTTCAATTCTTTATGCCGGTGTTGGGCGCGTTATTTATCGGAGTTGCAGTTG
CGCCCGCGAACGACATTTATAATGAACGTGAATTGCTCAACAGTATGGGCATTTCGCAGCCTACCGTGGT
GTTCGTTTCCAAAAAGGGGTTGCAAAAAATTTTGAACGTGCAAAAAAAGCTCCCAATCATCCAAAAAATT
ATTATCATGGATTCTAAAACGGATTACCAGGGATTTCAGTCGATGTACACGTTCGTCACATCTCATCTAC
CTCCCGGTTTTAATGAATACGATTTTGTGCCAGAGTCCTTCGATAGGGACAAGACAATTGCACTGATCAT
GAACTCCTCTGGATCTACTGGTCTGCCTAAAGGTGTCGCTCTGCCTCATAGAACTGCCTGCGTGAGATTC
TCGCATGCCAGAGATCCTATTTTTGGCAATCAAATCATTCCGGATACTGCGATTTTAAGTGTTGTTCCAT
TCCATCACGGTTTTGGAATGTTTACTACACTCGGATATTTGATATGTGGATTTCGAGTCGTCTTAATGTA
TAGATTTGAAGAAGAGCTGTTTCTGAGGAGCCTTCAGGATTACAAGATTCAAAGTGCGCTGCTGGTGCCA
ACCCTATTCTCCTTCTTCGCCAAAAGCACTCTGATTGACAAATACGATTTATCTAATTTACACGAAATTG
CTTCTGGTGGCGCTCCCCTCTCTAAGGAAGTCGGGGAAGCGGTTGCCAAGAGGTTCCATCTGCCAGGTAT
CAGGCAAGGATATGGGCTCACTGAGACTACATCAGCTATTCTGATTACACCCGAGGGGGATGATAAACCG
GGCGCGGTCGGTAAAGTTGTTCCATTTTTTGAAGCGAAGGTTGTGGATCTGGATACCGGGAAAACGCTGG
GCGTTAATCAAAGAGGCGAACTGTGTGTGAGAGGTCCTATGATTATGTCCGGTTATGTAAACAATCCGGA
AGCGACCAACGCCTTGATTGACAAGGATGGATGGCTACATTCTGGAGACATAGCTTACTGGGACGAAGAC
GAACACTTCTTCATCGTTGACCGCCTGAAGTCTCTGATTAAGTACAAAGGCTATCAGGTGGCTCCCGCTG
AATTGGAATCCATCTTGCTCCAACACCCCAACATCTTCGACGCAGGTGTCGCAGGTCTTCCCGACGATGA
CGCCGGTGAACTTCCCGCCGCCGTTGTTGTTTTGGAGCACGGAAAGACGATGACGGAAAAAGAGATCGTG
GATTACGTCGCCAGTCAAGTAACAACCGCGAAAAAGTTGCGCGGAGGAGTTGTGTTTGTGGACGAAGTAC
CGAAAGGTCTTACCGGAAAACTCGACGCAAGAAAAATCAGAGAGATCCTCATAAAGGCCAAGAAGGGCGG
AAAGATCGCCGTGTAATTCTAGAGTCGGGGCGGCCGGCCGCTTCGAGCAGACATGATAAGATACATTGAT
GAGTTTGGACAAACCACAACTAGAATGCAGTGAAAAAAATGCTTTATTTGTGAAATTTGTGATGCTATTG
CTTTATTTGTAACCATTATAAGCTGCAATAAACAAGTTAACAACAACAATTGCATTCATTTTATGTTTCA
GGTTCAGGGGGAGGTGTGGGAGGTTTTTTAAAGCAAGTAAAACCTCTACAAATGTGGTAAAATCGATAAG
GATCCGTCGACCGATGCCCTTGAGAGCCTTCAACCCAGTCAGCTCCTTCCGGTGGGCGCGGGGCATGACT
ATCGTCGCCGCACTTATGACTGTCTTCTTTATCATGCAACTCGTAGGACAGGTGCCGGCAGCGCTCTTCC
GCTTCCTCGCTCACTGACTCGCTGCGCTCGGTCGTTCGGCTGCGGCGAGCGGTATCAGCTCACTCAAAGG
CGGTAATACGGTTATCCACAGAATCAGGGGATAACGCAGGAAAGAACATGTGAGCAAAAGGCCAGCAAAA
GGCCAGGAACCGTAAAAAGGCCGCGTTGCTGGCGTTTTTCCATAGGCTCCGCCCCCCTGACGAGCATCAC
AAAAATCGACGCTCAAGTCAGAGGTGGCGAAACCCGACAGGACTATAAAGATACCAGGCGTTTCCCCCTG
GAAGCTCCCTCGTGCGCTCTCCTGTTCCGACCCTGCCGCTTACCGGATACCTGTCCGCCTTTCTCCCTTC
GGGAAGCGTGGCGCTTTCTCATAGCTCACGCTGTAGGTATCTCAGTTCGGTGTAGGTCGTTCGCTCCAAG
CTGGGCTGTGTGCACGAACCCCCCGTTCAGCCCGACCGCTGCGCCTTATCCGGTAACTATCGTCTTGAGT
CCAACCCGGTAAGACACGACTTATCGCCACTGGCAGCAGCCACTGGTAACAGGATTAGCAGAGCGAGGTA
TGTAGGCGGTGCTACAGAGTTCTTGAAGTGGTGGCCTAACTACGGCTACACTAGAAGAACAGTATTTGGT
ATCTGCGCTCTGCTGAAGCCAGTTACCTTCGGAAAAAGAGTTGGTAGCTCTTGATCCGGCAAACAAACCA
CCGCTGGTAGCGGTGGTTTTTTTGTTTGCAAGCAGCAGATTACGCGCAGAAAAAAAGGATCTCAAGAAGA
TCCTTTGATCTTTTCTACGGGGTCTGACGCTCAGTGGAACGAAAACTCACGTTAAGGGATTTTGGTCATG
AGATTATCAAAAAGGATCTTCACCTAGATCCTTTTAAATTAAAAATGAAGTTTTAAATCAATCTAAAGTA
TATATGAGTAAACTTGGTCTGACAGTTACCAATGCTTAATCAGTGAGGCACCTATCTCAGCGATCTGTCT
ATTTCGTTCATCCATAGTTGCCTGACTCCCCGTCGTGTAGATAACTACGATACGGGAGGGCTTACCATCT
GGCCCCAGTGCTGCAATGATACCGCGAGACCCACGCTCACCGGCTCCAGATTTATCAGCAATAAACCAGC
CAGCCGGAAGGGCCGAGCGCAGAAGTGGTCCTGCAACTTTATCCGCCTCCATCCAGTCTATTAATTGTTG
CCGGGAAGCTAGAGTAAGTAGTTCGCCAGTTAATAGTTTGCGCAACGTTGTTGCCATTGCTACAGGCATC
GTGGTGTCACGCTCGTCGTTTGGTATGGCTTCATTCAGCTCCGGTTCCCAACGATCAAGGCGAGTTACAT
GATCCCCCATGTTGTGCAAAAAAGCGGTTAGCTCCTTCGGTCCTCCGATCGTTGTCAGAAGTAAGTTGGC
CGCAGTGTTATCACTCATGGTTATGGCAGCACTGCATAATTCTCTTACTGTCATGCCATCCGTAAGATGC
TTTTCTGTGACTGGTGAGTACTCAACCAAGTCATTCTGAGAATAGTGTATGCGGCGACCGAGTTGCTCTT
GCCCGGCGTCAATACGGGATAATACCGCGCCACATAGCAGAACTTTAAAAGTGCTCATCATTGGAAAACG
TTCTTCGGGGCGAAAACTCTCAAGGATCTTACCGCTGTTGAGATCCAGTTCGATGTAACCCACTCGTGCA
CCCAACTGATCTTCAGCATCTTTTACTTTCACCAGCGTTTCTGGGTGAGCAAAAACAGGAAGGCAAAATG
CCGCAAAAAAGGGAATAAGGGCGACACGGAAATGTTGAATACTCATACTCTTCCTTTTTCAATATTATTG
AAGCATTTATCAGGGTTATTGTCTCATGAGCGGATACATATTTGAATGTATTTAGAAAAATAAACAAATA
GGGGTTCCGCGCACATTTCCCCGAAAAGTGCCACCTG
[124 nt withheld, positions 5428-5551]
C
[91 nt withheld, positions 5553-5643]
A
[49 nt withheld, positions 5645-5693]
CCTTTGACGTTGGAGTCCACGTTCTTT
[37 nt withheld, positions 5721-5757]
ACCCTATCTCGGTCTATTCTTTTGATTTATAAGGGATTTTGCCGATTTCGGCCTATTGGTTAAAAAATGA
GCTGATTTAACAAAAATTTAACGCGAATTTTAACAAAATATTAACGCTTACAATTTGCCATTCGCCATTC
AGGCTGCGCAACTGTTGGGAAGGGCGATCGGTGCGGGCCTCTTCGCTATTACGCCAGCCCAAGCTACCAT
GATAAGTAAGTAATATTAAGGTACGGGAGGTACTTGGAGCGGCCGCAATAAAATATCTTTATTTTCATTA
CATCTGTGTGTTGGTTTTTTGTGTGAATCGATAGTACTAACATACGCTCTCCATCAAAACAAAACGAAAC
AAAACAAACTAGCAAAATAGGCTGTCCCCAGTGCAAGTGCAGGTGCCAGAACATTTCTCTATCGATAGGT
ACC
Features (pLannotate 1.2.2; 12 found; start..end, strand, type, name):
   1251..1313    +  CDS            Egr2 (fragment): EGR2_MOUSE - Also known as Egr-2, Krox-20, Zfp-25. Experimental evidence at protein level: Swiss-Prot protein existence level 1. E3 SUMO-protein ligase helping SUMO1 conjugation to its coregulators NAB1 and NAB2, whose sumoylation down-regulates EGR2 transcriptional activity. From Mus musculus (Mouse).
   1444..3096    +  CDS            luciferase: firefly luciferase; luc+; enhanced luc+ version of the luciferase gene
   3137..3258    -  polyA_signal   SV40 poly(A) signal: SV40 polyadenylation signal
   3281..3349    -  CDS            large T antigen (fragment): large T antigen from SV40 (simian virus 40)
   3365..3497    +  CDS            TcR (fragment): tetracycline efflux protein; tet; confers resistance to tetracycline
   3677..4265    -  rep_origin     ori: high-copy-number ColE1/pMB1/pBR322/pUC origin of replication
   4436..5296    -  CDS            AmpR: β-lactamase; bla; confers resistance to ampicillin, carbenicillin, and related antibiotics
   5297..5401    -  promoter       AmpR promoter: bla
   5428..5856    +  rep_origin     f1 ori (sequence partly withheld): f1 bacteriophage origin of replication; arrow indicates direction of (+) strand synthesis
   5888..5955    -  CDS            lacZα (fragment): LacZα fragment of β-galactosidase; lacZ fragment
   6014..6062    +  polyA_signal   poly(A) signal: synthetic polyadenylation signal
   6076..6167    +  misc_feature   pause site: RNA polymerase II transcriptional pause signal from the human α2 globin gene
