[The description below was written by a language model from this plasmid's Addgene catalogue record and pLannotate feature annotations shown in this document.]
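Description:
Krox20 promoter pGL3-TATA is a firefly luciferase reporter plasmid built on the Promega pGL3 backbone for transient transfection into mammalian cells. It is maintained in E. coli through a high-copy ColE1/pUC-type origin and selected with ampicillin via the β-lactamase gene and its native promoter. An f1 origin is also present, which permits single-stranded DNA production. The sequenced plasmid is about 6.2 kb, consistent with the stated backbone plus insert.

The insert is a roughly 1.3 kb mouse genomic fragment from the Krox20 (Egr2) locus, cloned between retained KpnI and BglII sites immediately upstream of the luc+ coding sequence. The annotation detects a short stretch matching the start of the Egr2 coding region near the 3′ end of the insert, suggesting the fragment extends slightly into the gene. The name implies a minimal TATA element between the insert and luciferase, but no such element is annotated and the record does not describe it. Luciferase transcripts are terminated by the SV40 late poly(A) signal. A synthetic poly(A) signal and an RNA polymerase II pause site sit upstream of the cloning region, a standard pGL3 arrangement that reduces background from read-through transcription originating in the backbone. The small large T antigen, TcR and lacZα fragments are backbone remnants rather than functional genes.

The depositor notes a single T-to-C difference from the reference Krox20 sequence, attributed to mouse strain polymorphism. The construct measures transcriptional activity of Krox20 regulatory sequence, and the associated study concerned calcineurin/NFAT signalling in neuregulin-regulated Schwann cell differentiation.
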