Addgene plasmid #21260: Krox20 promoter pGL3-TATA
Depositing lab: Jerry Crabtree. Depositing organization: Stanford University. Publication: Calcineurin/NFAT signaling is required for neuregulin-regulated Schwann cell differentiation. Kao SC, Wu H, Xie J, Chang CP, Ranish JA, Graef IA, Crabtree GR. Science. 2009 Jan 30. 323(5914):651-4. 10.1126/science.1166562 PubMed 19179536.
Backbone
  Vector backbone: pGL3
  Backbone manufacturer: Promega
  Backbone size w/o insert (bp): 4818
  Vector type: Mammalian Expression, Luciferase
Growth in bacteria
  Bacterial resistance: Ampicillin, 100 μg/mL
  Growth temperature: 37°C
  Growth strain: DH5alpha
  Copy number: High Copy
Gene/Insert
  Gene/Insert name: Krox20 promoter (alt name: Krox20)
  Species: M. musculus (mouse)
  Insert size (bp): 1341
  Entrez Gene: Egr2 (a.k.a. Egr-2, Krox-20, Krox20, NGF1-B, Zfp-25, Zfp-6)
  Cloning method: Restriction Enzyme; 5′ cloning site Kpn1 (not destroyed); 3′ cloning site BglII (not destroyed)
  Sequencing primers: 5′ RVprimer3; 3′ LucNrev
Terms and licenses: Academic/Nonprofit Terms; Industry Terms: Not Available to Industry
Depositor comments: There is a T to C mismatch with Krox20. The single mis-match of the nucleotide is likely to reflect the polymorphism of different mouse strain used in the cloning.
How to cite: Krox20 promoter pGL3-TATA was a gift from Jerry Crabtree (Addgene plasmid # 21260 ; http://n2t.net/addgene:21260 ; RRID:Addgene_21260)
