>Addgene plasmid #21260 | Krox20 promoter pGL3-TATA | addgene partial sequence | sequence record 27355 | 21260 with LucNrev
GATGGCGCCGGGCCTTTCTTTATGTTTTTGGCGTCTTCCATGGTGGCTTTACCAACAGTACCGGAATGCC
AAGCTTCCGGACCGCTTGCCCCTGGGCTTTTATAGTCGTCACGGAGACCCGCTCGAGAAGCTTACTTAGA
TCGCAGATCTCGAGCCCGGGCTAGTGGATCTCAGCTGGTGCATAAAACCACTGAGAGTTACTGGGATTTT
GTCTACGGCCTTGGCGGTCATCATTTGCTCCTCGCACAACCTGGAGACCCAACTCCCTCGCTACCTGGAG
CGCCAGAGAAGCCGTTTTTTTTGGAGAGGGGTTGAACTGAGCCTAGGATGGTATCTCCTTTTGCCCTCCA
CACTTAGAAAAGACCACCACAACACATCCACACACACCAAAAAAAAGAAAAAAATTAACAGAAATAAAAC
TAGCAACCAAGTTGTTGGCTTCTTAAAGAAAAAAAAAGTCTATCCGTCACTGACTCTCTCCTGCCTGTGA
TCCGGCTGTTGGGGAGCCAGGAGTCGCTGGTGTAGTGTTATTATAACAGTCAGTGTGTCCCCTCGCCCAG
CTATTAATCAATCGCTGCTCTCTCAGACGGAAAGTGTTAGGCTCGGAGTATTTATGGGCAGGTCTTCAAT
ACCCGTGACGTCGCTGCCCATATATGGACTGAGGAACAGGGCTGGGCCTGGCAGCTTTTGCCGTCACATG
GCCAATTTGCATACGGGCTTGGCTGCGCGGGCTCCGCTGAGCTCGCCAGGAA
